>Addgene plasmid #115214 | pC0063 PauCas13 (B07) His6-TwinStrep-SUMO-BsaI | addgene full sequence | sequence record 222913 | Addgene NGS Result
GGAATTGTGAGCGGATAACAATTCCCCTCTAGAAATAATTTTGTTTAACTTTAAGAAGGAGATATACCAT
GGGCAGCAGCCATCATCATCATCATCACAGCAGCGGCCTGGTGCCGCGCGGCAGCCATATGGCTAGCTGG
AGCCATCCGCAGTTTGAAAAAGGTGGTGGTAGCGGTGGTGGTTCAGGTGGTAGTGCATGGTCACACCCTC
AGTTTGAGAAAATGTCGGACTCAGAAGTCAATCAAGAAGCTAAGCCAGAGGTCAAGCCAGAAGTCAAGCC
TGAGACTCACATCAATTTAAAGGTGTCCGATGGATCTTCAGAGATCTTCTTCAAGATCAAAAAGACCACT
CCTTTAAGAAGGCTGATGGAAGCGTTCGCTAAAAGACAGGGTAAGGAAATGGACTCCTTAAGATTCTTGT
ACGACGGTATTAGAATCCAAGCTGATCAGACCCCTGAAGATTTGGACATGGAGGATAACGATATTATTGA
GGCTCACAGAGAACAGATTGGTGGATCTATGGAGGACGATAAGAAAACCACAGGCAGCATCTCCTACGAG
CTGAAGGACAAGCACTTCTGGGCCGCCTTTCTGAACCTGGCCCGCCACAACGTGTATATCACCATCAACC
ACATCAATAAGCTGCTGGAGATCCGGGAGATCGACAACGATGAGAAGGTGCTGGACATCAAGACCCTGTG
GCAGAAGGGCAACAAGGATCTGAATCAGAAGGCCAGGCTGCGCGAGCTGATGACAAAGCACTTCCCCTTC
CTGGAGACAGCCATCTACACAAAGAACAAGGAGGATAAGAAGGAGGTGAAGCAGGAGAAGCAGGCCGAGG
CCCAGTCTCTGGAGAGCCTGAAGGACTGCCTGTTCCTGTTTCTGGATAAGCTGCAGGAGGCCCGCAATTA
CTATAGCCACTACAAGTATTCCGAGTTCTCTAAGGAGCCAGAGTTTGAGGAGGGCCTGCTGGAGAAGATG
TATAACATCTTTGGCAACAATATCCAGCTGGTCATCAACGACTATCAGCACAACAAGGATATCAATCCCG
ACGAGGATTTCAAGCACCTGGACCGGAAGGGCCAGTTCAAGTACTCCTTTGCCGATAACGAGGGCAATAT
CACCGAGTCCGGCCTGCTGTTCTTCGTGAGCCTGTTCCTGGAGAAGAAGGACGCCATCTGGATGCAGCAG
AAGCTGAACGGCTTTAAGGATAACCTGGAGAACAAGAAGAAGATGACACACGAGGTGTTCTGCCGGAGCA
GAATCCTGATGCCCAAGCTGCGCCTGGAGAGCACCCAGACACAGGACTGGATTCTGCTGGACATGCTGAA
TGAGCTGATCCGGTGTCCTAAGTCCCTGTACGAGAGACTGCAGGGCGACGATAGGGAGAAGTTCAAGGTG
CCATTTGACCCCGCCGACGAGGATTACAACGCCGAGCAGGAGCCTTTTAAGAATACCCTGATCAGACACC
AGGACAGGTTCCCATACTTTGTGCTGAGATACTTCGATTACAACGAGATCTTCAAGAATCTGAGGTTTCA
GATCGACCTGGGCACCTACCACTTCTCTATCTATAAGAAGCTGATCGGCGGCCAGAAGGAGGATCGCCAC
CTGACACACAAGCTGTACGGCTTCGAGCGCATCCAGGAGTTTGCCAAGCAGAACCGGCCTGACGAGTGGA
AGGCCATCGTGAAGGACCTGGATACCTACGAGACAAGCAACAAGCGGTATATCTCCGAGACAACACCTCA
CTATCACCTGGAGAATCAGAAGATCGGCATCAGGTTTCGCAACGGCAATAAGGAGATCTGGCCCAGCCTG
AAAACCAACGACGAGAACAATGAGAAGTCTAAGTACAAGCTGGATAAGCAGTATCAGGCCGAGGCCTTTC
TGTCCGTGCACGAGCTGCTGCCCATGATGTTCTACTATCTGCTGCTGAAGAAGGAGAAGCCTAACAATGA
CGAGATCAATGCCTCTATCGTGGAGGGCTTCATCAAGCGGGAGATCAGAAACATCTTCAAGCTGTACGAC
GCCTTTGCCAATGGCGAGATCAACAATATCGACGATCTGGAGAAGTATTGCGCCGATAAGGGCATCCCCA
AGAGACACCTGCCTAAGCAGATGGTGGCCATCCTGTACGACGAGCACAAGGATATGGTGAAGGAGGCCAA
GAGGAAGCAGAAGGAGATGGTGAAGGATACCAAGAAGCTGCTGGCCACCCTGGAGAAGCAGACACAGAAG
GAGAAGGAGGACGATGGCAGAAACGTGAAGCTGCTGAAGAGCGGCGAGATCGCCAGATGGCTGGTGAATG
ACATGATGAGGTTCCAGCCCGTGCAGAAGGATAACGAGGGCAAGCCTCTGAACAATAGCAAGGCCAATTC
CACCGAGTACCAGATGCTGCAGCGGAGCCTGGCCCTGTATAACAATGAGGAGAAGCCCACAAGGTATTTT
CGCCAGGTGAACCTGATCGAGAGCAACAATCCCCACCCTTTCCTGAAGTGGACCAAGTGGGAGGAGTGTA
ACAACATCCTGACCTTTTACTACTCTTACCTGACAAAGAAGATCGAGTTCCTGAACAAGCTGAAGCCAGA
GGACTGGAAGAAGAATCAGTATTTTCTGAAGCTGATGGAGCCCAAGACCAACAGAGAGACACTGGTGCAG
GGCTGGAAGAACGGCTTTAATCTGCCTAGGGGCATCTTCACAGAGCCAATCCGCGAGTGGTTCAAGCGGC
ACCAGAACAATAGCAAGGAGTACGAGAAGGTGGAGGCCCTGGACAGAGTGGGCCTGGTGACCAAAGTGAT
CCCCCTGTTCTTTAAGGAGGAGTACTTCAAGGATAAGGAGGAGAACTTCAAGGAGGACACACAGAAGGAG
ATCAACGATTGCGTGCAGCCATTCTACAATTTTCCCTATAACGTGGGCAATATCCACAAGCCTAAGGAGA
AGGACTTTCTGCACCGGGAGGAGAGAATCGAGCTGTGGGACAAGAAGAAGGATAAGTTCAAGGGCTACAA
GGAGAAGATCAAGAGCAAGAAGCTGACCGAGAAGGACAAGGAGGAGTTCAGGTCTTATCTGGAGTTTCAG
AGCTGGAACAAGTTCGAGAGGGAGCTGCGCCTGGTGCGGAATCAGGATATCGTGACATGGCTGCTGTGCA
AGGAGCTGATCGACAAGCTGAAGATCGATGAGCTGAACATCGAGGAGCTGAAGAAGCTGAGACTGAACAA
TATCGACACCGATACAGCCAAGAAGGAGAAGAACAATATCCTGAATAGAGTGATGCCTATGGAGCTGCCA
GTGACCGTGTACGAGATCGACGATTCCCACAAGATCGTGAAGGACAAGCCACTGCACACCATCTATATCA
AGGAGGCCGAGACAAAGCTGCTGAAGCAGGGCAACTTCAAGGCCCTGGTGAAGGATCGGAGACTGAATGG
CCTGTTCAGCTTCGTGAAAACCAACAGCGAGGCCGAGAGCAAGCGCAATCCTATCTCCAAGCTGCGGGTG
GAGTACGAGCTGGGCGAGTATCAGGAGGCCCGGATCGAGATCATCCAGGACATGCTGGCCCTGGAGGAGA
AGCTGATCAACAAGTACAAGGATCTGCCAACAAACAAGTTTTCCGAGATGCTGAACAGCTGGCTGGAGGG
CAAGGACGAGGCCGATAAGGCCCGCTTTCAGAATGACGTGGATTTCCTGATCGCCGTGCGGAACGCCTTC
TCCCACAATCAGTACCCAATGCACAACAAGATCGAGTTTGCCAATATCAAGCCCTTCAGCCTGTATACCG
CCAACAATTCCGAGGAGAAGGGCCTGGGCATCGCCAACCAGCTGAAGGACAAGACCAAGGAGACAACAGA
TAAGATCAAGAAGATCGAGAAGCCCATCGAGACAAAGGAGTAAGGCCGCACTCGAGGCCCGAAAGGAAGC
TGAGTTGGCTGCTGCCACCGCTGAGCAATAACTAGCATAACCCCTTGGGGCCTCTAAACGGGTCTTGAGG
GGTTTTTTGCTGAAAGGAGGAACTATATCCGGATATCCCGCAAGAGGCCCGGCAGTACCGGCATAACCAA
GCCTATGCCTACAGCATCCAGGGTGACGGTGCCGAGGATGACGATGAGCGCATTGTTAGATTTCATACAC
GGTGCCTGACTGCGTTAGCAATTTAACTGTGATAAACTACCGCATTAAAGCTTATCGATGATAAGCTGTC
AAACATGAGAATTCTTGAAGACGAAAGGGCCTCGTGATACGCCTATTTTTATAGGTTAATGTCATGATAA
TAATGGTTTCTTAGACGTCAGGTGGCACTTTTCGGGGAAATGTGCGCGGAACCCCTATTTGTTTATTTTT
CTAAATACATTCAAATATGTATCCGCTCATGAGACAATAACCCTGATAAATGCTTCAATAATATTGAAAA
AGGAAGAGTATGAGTATTCAACATTTCCGTGTCGCCCTTATTCCCTTTTTTGCGGCATTTTGCCTTCCTG
TTTTTGCTCACCCAGAAACGCTGGTGAAAGTAAAAGATGCTGAAGATCAGTTGGGTGCACGAGTGGGTTA
CATCGAACTGGATCTCAACAGCGGTAAGATCCTTGAGAGTTTTCGCCCCGAAGAACGTTTTCCAATGATG
AGCACTTTTAAAGTTCTGCTATGTGGCGCGGTATTATCCCGTGTTGACGCCGGGCAAGAGCAACTCGGTC
GCCGCATACACTATTCTCAGAATGACTTGGTTGAGTACTCACCAGTCACAGAAAAGCATCTTACGGATGG
CATGACAGTAAGAGAATTATGCAGTGCTGCCATAACCATGAGTGATAACACTGCGGCCAACTTACTTCTG
ACAACGATCGGAGGACCGAAGGAGCTAACCGCTTTTTTGCACAACATGGGGGATCATGTAACTCGCCTTG
ATCGTTGGGAACCGGAGCTGAATGAAGCCATACCAAACGACGAGCGTGACACCACGATGCCTGCAGCAAT
GGCAACAACGTTGCGCAAACTATTAACTGGCGAACTACTTACTCTAGCTTCCCGGCAACAATTAATAGAC
TGGATGGAGGCGGATAAAGTTGCAGGACCACTTCTGCGCTCGGCCCTTCCGGCTGGCTGGTTTATTGCTG
ATAAATCTGGAGCCGGTGAGCGTGGGTCACGCGGTATCATTGCAGCACTGGGGCCAGATGGTAAGCCCTC
CCGTATCGTAGTTATCTACACGACGGGGAGTCAGGCAACTATGGATGAACGAAATAGACAGATCGCTGAG
ATAGGTGCCTCACTGATTAAGCATTGGTAACTGTCAGACCAAGTTTACTCATATATACTTTAGATTGATT
TAAAACTTCATTTTTAATTTAAAAGGATCTAGGTGAAGATCCTTTTTGATAATCTCATGACCAAAATCCC
TTAACGTGAGTTTTCGTTCCACTGAGCGTCAGACCCCGTAGAAAAGATCAAAGGATCTTCTTGAGATCCT
TTTTTTCTGCGCGTAATCTGCTGCTTGCAAACAAAAAAACCACCGCTACCAGCGGTGGTTTGTTTGCCGG
ATCAAGAGCTACCAACTCTTTTTCCGAAGGTAACTGGCTTCAGCAGAGCGCAGATACCAAATACTGTCCT
TCTAGTGTAGCCGTAGTTAGGCCACCACTTCAAGAACTCTGTAGCACCGCCTACATACCTCGCTCTGCTA
ATCCTGTTACCAGTGGCTGCTGCCAGTGGCGATAAGTCGTGTCTTACCGGGTTGGACTCAAGACGATAGT
TACCGGATAAGGCGCAGCGGTCGGGCTGAACGGGGGGTTCGTGCACACAGCCCAGCTTGGAGCGAACGAC
CTACACCGAACTGAGATACCTACAGCGTGAGCTATGAGAAAGCGCCACGCTTCCCGAAGGGAGAAAGGCG
GACAGGTATCCGGTAAGCGGCAGGGTCGGAACAGGAGAGCGCACGAGGGAGCTTCCAGGGGGAAACGCCT
GGTATCTTTATAGTCCTGTCGGGTTTCGCCACCTCTGACTTGAGCGTCGATTTTTGTGATGCTCGTCAGG
GGGGCGGAGCCTATGGAAAAACGCCAGCAACGCGGCCTTTTTACGGTTCCTGGCCTTTTGCTGGCCTTTT
GCTCACATGTTCTTTCCTGCGTTATCCCCTGATTCTGTGGATAACCGTATTACCGCCTTTGAGTGAGCTG
ATACCGCTCGCCGCAGCCGAACGACCGAGCGCAGCGAGTCAGTGAGCGAGGAAGCGGAAGAGCGCCTGAT
GCGGTATTTTCTCCTTACGCATCTGTGCGGTATTTCACACCGCAATGGTGCACTCTCAGTACAATCTGCT
CTGATGCCGCATAGTTAAGCCAGTATACACTCCGCTATCGCTACGTGACTGGGTCATGGCTGCGCCCCGA
CACCCGCCAACACCCGCTGACGCGCCCTGACGGGCTTGTCTGCTCCCGGCATCCGCTTACAGACAAGCTG
TGACCGTCTCCGGGAGCTGCATGTGTCAGAGGTTTTCACCGTCATCACCGAAACGCGCGAGGCAGCTGCG
GTAAAGCTCATCAGCGTGGTCGTGAAGCGATTCACAGATGTCTGCCTGTTCATCCGCGTCCAGCTCGTTG
AGTTTCTCCAGAAGCGTTAATGTCTGGCTTCTGATAAAGCGGGCCATGTTAAGGGCGGTTTTTTCCTGTT
TGGTCACTGATGCCTCCGTGTAAGGGGGATTTCTGTTCATGGGGGTAATGATACCGATGAAACGAGAGAG
GATGCTCACGATACGGGTTACTGATGATGAACATGCCCGGTTACTGGAACGTTGTGAGGGTAAACAACTG
GCGGTATGGATGCGGCGGGACCAGAGAAAAATCACTCAGGGTCAATGCCAGCGCTTCGTTAATACAGATG
TAGGTGTTCCACAGGGTAGCCAGCAGCATCCTGCGATGCAGATCCGGAACATAATGGTGCAGGGCGCTGA
CTTCCGCGTTTCCAGACTTTACGAAACACGGAAACCGAAGACCATTCATGTTGTTGCTCAGGTCGCAGAC
GTTTTGCAGCAGCAGTCGCTTCACGTTCGCTCGCGTATCGGTGATTCATTCTGCTAACCAGTAAGGCAAC
CCCGCCAGCCTAGCCGGGTCCTCAACGACAGGAGCACGATCATGCGCACCCGTGGCCAGGACCCAACGCT
GCCCGAGATGCGCCGCGTGCGGCTGCTGGAGATGGCGGACGCGATGGATATGTTCTGCCAAGGGTTGGTT
TGCGCATTCACAGTTCTCCGCAAGAATTGATTGGCTCCAATTCTTGGAGTGGTGAATCCGTTAGCGAGGT
GCCGCCGGCTTCCATTCAGGTCGAGGTGGCCCGGCTCCATGCACCGCGACGCAACGCGGGGAGGCAGACA
AGGTATAGGGCGGCGCCTACAATCCATGCCAACCCGTTCCATGTGCTCGCCGAGGCGGCATAAATCGCCG
TGACGATCAGCGGTCCAATGATCGAAGTTAGGCTGGTAAGAGCCGCGAGCGATCCTTGAAGCTGTCCCTG
ATGGTCGTCATCTACCTGCCTGGACAGCATGGCCTGCAACGCGGGCATCCCGATGCCGCCGGAAGCGAGA
AGAATCATAATGGGGAAGGCCATCCAGCCTCGCGTCGCGAACGCCAGCAAGACGTAGCCCAGCGCGTCGG
CCGCCATGCCGGCGATAATGGCCTGCTTCTCGCCGAAACGTTTGGTGGCGGGACCAGTGACGAAGGCTTG
AGCGAGGGCGTGCAAGATTCCGAATACCGCAAGCGACAGGCCGATCATCGTCGCGCTCCAGCGAAAGCGG
TCCTCGCCGAAAATGACCCAGAGCGCTGCCGGCACCTGTCCTACGAGTTGCATGATAAAGAAGACAGTCA
TAAGTGCGGCGACGATAGTCATGCCCCGCGCCCACCGGAAGGAGCTGACTGGGTTGAAGGCTCTCAAGGG
CATCGGTCGAGATCCCGGTGCCTAATGAGTGAGCTAACTTACATTAATTGCGTTGCGCTCACTGCCCGCT
TTCCAGTCGGGAAACCTGTCGTGCCAGCTGCATTAATGAATCGGCCAACGCGCGGGGAGAGGCGGTTTGC
GTATTGGGCGCCAGGGTGGTTTTTCTTTTCACCAGTGAGACGGGCAACAGCTGATTGCCCTTCACCGCCT
GGCCCTGAGAGAGTTGCAGCAAGCGGTCCACGCTGGTTTGCCCCAGCAGGCGAAAATCCTGTTTGATGGT
GGTTAACGGCGGGATATAACATGAGCTGTCTTCGGTATCGTCGTATCCCACTACCGAGATATCCGCACCA
ACGCGCAGCCCGGACTCGGTAATGGCGCGCATTGCGCCCAGCGCCATCTGATCGTTGGCAACCAGCATCG
CAGTGGGAACGATGCCCTCATTCAGCATTTGCATGGTTTGTTGAAAACCGGACATGGCACTCCAGTCGCC
TTCCCGTTCCGCTATCGGCTGAATTTGATTGCGAGTGAGATATTTATGCCAGCCAGCCAGACGCAGACGC
GCCGAGACAGAACTTAATGGGCCCGCTAACAGCGCGATTTGCTGGTGACCCAATGCGACCAGATGCTCCA
CGCCCAGTCGCGTACCGTCTTCATGGGAGAAAATAATACTGTTGATGGGTGTCTGGTCAGAGACATCAAG
AAATAACGCCGGAACATTAGTGCAGGCAGCTTCCACAGCAATGGCATCCTGGTCATCCAGCGGATAGTTA
ATGATCAGCCCACTGACGCGTTGCGCGAGAAGATTGTGCACCGCCGCTTTACAGGCTTCGACGCCGCTTC
GTTCTACCATCGACACCACCACGCTGGCACCCAGTTGATCGGCGCGAGATTTAATCGCCGCGACAATTTG
CGACGGCGCGTGCAGGGCCAGACTGGAGGTGGCAACGCCAATCAGCAACGACTGTTTGCCCGCCAGTTGT
TGTGCCACGCGGTTGGGAATGTAATTCAGCTCCGCCATCGCCGCTTCCACTTTTTCCCGCGTTTTCGCAG
AAACGTGGCTGGCCTGGTTCACCACGCGGGAAACGGTCTGATAAGAGACACCGGCATACTCTGCGACATC
GTATAACGTTACTGGTTTCACATTCACCACCCTGAATTGACTCTCTTCCGGGCGCTATCATGCCATACCG
CGAAAGGTTTTGCGCCATTCGATGGTGTCCGGGATCTCGACGCTCTCCCTTATGCGACTCCTGCATTAGG
AAGCAGCCCAGTAGTAGGTTGAGGCCGTTGAGCACCGCCGCCGCAAGGAATGGTGCATGCAAGGAGATGG
CGCCCAACAGTCCCCCGGCCACGGGGCCTGCCACCATACCCACGCCGAAACAAGCGCTCATGAGCCCGAA
GTGGCGAGCCCGATCTTCCCCATCGGTGATGTCGGCGATATAGGCGCCAGCAACCGCACCTGTGGCGCCG
GTGATGCCGGCCACGATGCGTCCGGCGTAGAGGATCGAGATCTCGATCCCGCGAAATTAATACGACTCAC
TATAGG
Features (pLannotate 1.2.2; 21 found; start..end, strand, type, name):
      1..25      +  protein_bind   lac operator: The lac repressor binds to the lac operator to inhibit transcription in E. coli. This inhibition can be relieved by adding lactose or isopropyl-β-D-thiogalactopyranoside (IPTG). lac repressor encoded by lacI
     40..62      +  RBS            RBS: efficient ribosome binding site from bacteriophage T7 gene 10 (Olins and Rangwala, 1989)
     81..97      +  CDS            capTEV™ (fragment): composite tag for in vivo biotinylation, TEV protease cleavage, and 6xHis tagging
    108..125     +  CDS            thrombin site: thrombin recognition and cleavage site
    222..514     +  CDS            SUMO (fragment): cleavable ubiquitin-like protein tag; S. cerevisiae SMT3 (truncated)
   3907..3944    +  CDS            SET1 (fragment): solubility-enhancement tag derived from T7 phage gene 10B
   3952..3999    +  terminator     T7 terminator: transcription terminator for bacteriophage T7 RNA polymerase
   4022..4126    -  CDS            TcR (fragment): tetracycline efflux protein; tet; confers resistance to tetracycline
   4174..4202    -  promoter       tet promoter: E. coli promoter for tetracycline efflux protein gene
   4315..4419    +  promoter       AmpR promoter: bla
   4420..5277    +  CDS            bla: BLAT_ECOLX - Experimental evidence at protein level: Swiss-Prot protein existence level 1. TEM-type are the most prevalent beta-lactamases in enterobacteria; they hydrolyze the beta-lactam bond in susceptible beta-lactam antibiotics, thus conferring resistance to penicillins and cephalosporins. TEM-3 and TEM-4 are capable of hydrolyzing cefotaxime and ceftazidime. TEM-5 is capable of hydrolyzing ceftazidime. TEM-6 is capable of hydrolyzing ceftazidime and aztreonam. TEM-8/CAZ-2, TEM- 16/CAZ-7 and TEM-24/CAZ-6 are markedly active against ceftazidime. IRT- 4 shows resistance to beta-lactamase in
   5451..6039    +  rep_origin     ori: high-copy-number ColE1/pMB1/pBR322/pUC origin of replication
   6225..6364    -  misc_feature   bom: basis of mobility region from pBR322
   6466..6657    -  CDS            rop: Rop protein, which maintains plasmids at low copy number; rop
   6674..7054    +  CDS            YPB1_ECOLX: Protein predicted: Swiss-Prot protein existence level 4. From Escherichia coli.
   7296..7920    -  CDS            TcR (fragment): tetracycline efflux protein; tet; confers resistance to tetracycline
   7935..7956    -  protein_bind   CAP binding site: CAP binding activates transcription in the presence of cAMP. E. coli catabolite activator protein
   7969..9051    -  CDS            lacI: lac repressor; lacI; The lac repressor binds to the lac operator to inhibit transcription in E. coli. This inhibition can be relieved by adding lactose or isopropyl-β-D-thiogalactopyranoside (IPTG).
   9052..9129    -  promoter       lacI promoter: lacI
   9137..9416    -  CDS            TcR (fragment): tetracycline efflux protein; tet; confers resistance to tetracycline
   9438..9456    +  promoter       T7 promoter: promoter for bacteriophage T7 RNA polymerase
