[The description below was written by a language model from this plasmid's Addgene catalogue record and pLannotate feature annotations shown in this document.]
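Description:
pC0063 PauCas13 (B07) His6-TwinStrep-SUMO-BsaI is a bacterial expression plasmid of about 9.5 kb for producing recombinant Cas13 from Prevotella aurantiaca in E. coli. The backbone is a pBR322/pET-style SUMO expression vector. It carries a ColE1/pMB1-type origin together with the bom region and the rop gene, which moderates copy number (the catalogue lists copy number as unknown). Ampicillin selection is provided by a TEM beta-lactamase under its own promoter. Several tetracycline-resistance fragments and a tet promoter are annotated, but these are only backbone remnants and not a working marker.

Expression is driven by a T7 promoter followed by a lac operator and the T7 gene 10 ribosome binding site, with a T7 terminator downstream. A plasmid-borne lacI gene supplies repressor, so transcription requires a host expressing T7 RNA polymerase and can be induced with IPTG. The reading frame opens with N-terminal tags: the name indicates His6 and Twin-Strep affinity tags, and the feature table detects a His-containing tag fragment, a thrombin site and truncated yeast SMT3 (SUMO), a cleavable solubility tag. The 3.4 kb Cas13 insert is not itself annotated but corresponds to the unannotated span between SUMO and the terminator region. "BsaI" in the name presumably refers to the cloning site used in this vector series.

The record is inconsistent about subtype, giving PauCas13b in the purpose line and Cas13a in the alternative name. The depositor notes a K863M difference from the NCBI reference that does not affect function. The plasmid comes from work on multiplexed Cas13/Cas12a/Csm6 nucleic acid detection, which suggests its use for purifying the enzyme for such assays.
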