Addgene plasmid #115214: pC0063 PauCas13 (B07) His6-TwinStrep-SUMO-BsaI
Purpose: Expresses PauCas13b from a SUMO-tagged bacterial expression construct
Depositing lab: Feng Zhang. Depositing organization: Broad Institute. Publication: Multiplexed and portable nucleic acid detection platform with Cas13, Cas12a, and Csm6. Gootenberg JS, Abudayyeh OO, Kellner MJ, Joung J, Collins JJ, Zhang F. Science. 2018 Apr 27;360(6387):439-444. doi: 10.1126/science.aaq0179. Epub 2018 Feb 15. PubMed 29449508.
Backbone
  Vector backbone: SUMO bacterial expression vector
  Backbone size w/o insert (bp): 6087
  Total vector size (bp): 9459
  Vector type: Bacterial Expression
Growth in bacteria
  Bacterial resistance: Ampicillin, 100 μg/mL
  Growth temperature: 37°C
  Growth strain: DH5alpha
  Copy number: Unknown
Gene/Insert
  Gene/Insert name: PauCas13 (alt name: Cas13a from Prevotella aurantiaca)
  Species: Prevotella aurantiaca
  Insert size (bp): 3372
  Tag / fusion protein: SUMO
Terms and licenses: Academic/Nonprofit Terms; Industry Terms: Not Available to Industry
Depositor comments: PauCas13 contains a K863M difference compared to the NCBI reference that does not impact function.
How to cite: pC0063 PauCas13 (B07) His6-TwinStrep-SUMO-BsaI was a gift from Feng Zhang (Addgene plasmid # 115214 ; http://n2t.net/addgene:115214 ; RRID:Addgene_115214)
